Addgene plasmid #170738: pSUMO ACD11
Purpose: The plasmids contain inserts (ORFs) for expressing various members of the GlycoLipid Transfer Protein (GLTP) superfamily.
Depositing lab: Rhoderick Brown. Depositing organization: University of Minnesota. Publication: Arabidopsis accelerated cell death 11, ACD11, is a ceramide-1-phosphate transfer protein and intermediary regulator of phytoceramide levels. Simanshu DK, Zhai X, Munch D, Hofius D, Markham JE, Bielawski J, Bielawska A, Malinina L, Molotkovsky JG, Mundy JW, Patel DJ, Brown RE. Cell Rep. 2014 Jan 30;6(2):388-99. doi: 10.1016/j.celrep.2013.12.023. Epub 2014 Jan 9. PubMed 24412362.
Backbone
  Vector backbone: pSUMO
  Vector type: Bacterial Expression
Growth in bacteria
  Bacterial resistance: Kanamycin, 50 μg/mL
  Growth temperature: 37°C
  Growth strain: DH5alpha
  Copy number: High Copy
Gene/Insert
  Gene/Insert name: acd11
  Species: A. thaliana (mustard weed)
  Entrez Gene: ACD11 (a.k.a. AT2G34690, ACCELERATED CELL DEATH 11, T29F13.10, T29F13_10)
  Tag / fusion protein: SUMO (N terminal on backbone)
  Cloning method: Restriction Enzyme; 5′ cloning site Unknown (unknown if destroyed)
Terms and licenses: Academic/Nonprofit Terms; Industry Terms: Not Available to Industry
How to cite: pSUMO ACD11 was a gift from Rhoderick Brown (Addgene plasmid # 170738 ; http://n2t.net/addgene:170738 ; RRID:Addgene_170738)
