[The description below was written by a language model from this plasmid's Addgene catalogue record and pLannotate feature annotations shown in this document.]
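Description:
pSUMO ACD11 is a 4.5 kb bacterial expression plasmid built on the pSUMO backbone for producing the Arabidopsis thaliana protein ACD11 (accelerated cell death 11) in E. coli. It is one of a set of constructs carrying open reading frames for members of the glycolipid transfer protein (GLTP) superfamily. The plasmid replicates from an RSF 1030 origin, which is compatible with other common origin types and so allows co-maintenance with additional plasmids. It is selected with kanamycin through an aph(3')-Ia aminoglycoside phosphotransferase gene, and the catalogue lists it as high copy. Short tetracycline-resistance and AmpR promoter fragments in the annotation appear to be non-functional backbone remnants.

Expression is driven by a T7 promoter with an adjacent lac operator and the T7 gene 10 ribosome binding site. A plasmid-borne lacI gene with its own promoter supplies repressor, so transcription requires a host providing T7 RNA polymerase and is induced with IPTG. The reading frame begins with a short annotated tag fragment that probably corresponds to a His tag, followed by a thrombin cleavage site and a truncated yeast SMT3 (SUMO) domain fused directly upstream of the ACD11 coding sequence. SUMO fusions generally aid solubility and can be removed by a SUMO-specific protease. S-Tag and SET1 fragments lie downstream of ACD11, before the T7 terminator; the record does not show whether they are translated, and the catalogue lists only the N-terminal SUMO tag. The cloning sites are not recorded. ACD11 is annotated as a selective ceramide-1-phosphate and phytoceramide-1-phosphate transfer protein, so the construct is suited to making recombinant protein for biochemical and structural studies of lipid transfer.
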