Features (pLannotate 1.2.2; 19 found; start..end, strand, type, name):
     42..63      -  protein_bind   CAP binding site: CAP binding activates transcription in the presence of cAMP. E. coli catabolite activator protein
     76..1158    -  CDS            lacI: lac repressor; lacI; The lac repressor binds to the lac operator to inhibit transcription in E. coli. This inhibition can be relieved by adding lactose or isopropyl-β-D-thiogalactopyranoside (IPTG).
   1159..1236    -  promoter       lacI promoter: lacI
   1244..1279    -  CDS            TcR (fragment): tetracycline efflux protein; tet; confers resistance to tetracycline
   1282..1300    +  promoter       T7 promoter: promoter for bacteriophage T7 RNA polymerase
   1301..1325    +  protein_bind   lac operator: The lac repressor binds to the lac operator to inhibit transcription in E. coli. This inhibition can be relieved by adding lactose or isopropyl-β-D-thiogalactopyranoside (IPTG). lac repressor encoded by lacI
   1340..1362    +  RBS            RBS: efficient ribosome binding site from bacteriophage T7 gene 10 (Olins and Rangwala, 1989)
   1381..1397    +  CDS            capTEV™ (fragment): composite tag for in vivo biotinylation, TEV protease cleavage, and 6xHis tagging
   1408..1425    +  CDS            thrombin site: thrombin recognition and cleavage site
   1438..1730    +  CDS            SUMO (fragment): cleavable ubiquitin-like protein tag; S. cerevisiae SMT3 (truncated)
   1735..2352    +  CDS            ACD11: ACD11_ARATH - Experimental evidence at protein level: Swiss-Prot protein existence level 1. Exhibits selective intermembrane transfer of ceramide-1- phosphate (C1P) and phytoceramide-1-phosphate (PubMed:24412362, PubMed:28011644). Does not transport ceramide (Cer) or GalCer, suggesting a requirement for phosphate in the headgroup for functionality (PubMed:24412362). Transports in vitro sphingosine, but not glycosphingolipids (PubMed:11850411). Has also some in vitro activity with sphingomyelin, a lipid not detected in plant tissues (PubMed:18657186). The transport function may be not directly
   2368..2409    +  CDS            S-Tag (fragment): affinity and epitope tag derived from pancreatic ribonuclease A
   2439..2456    +  CDS            SET1 (fragment): solubility-enhancement tag derived from T7 phage gene 10B
   2464..2511    +  terminator     T7 terminator: transcription terminator for bacteriophage T7 RNA polymerase
   2675..2732    +  promoter       AmpR promoter (fragment): bla
   2741..3556    -  CDS            KanR: aminoglycoside phosphotransferase; aph(3')-Ia; confers resistance to kanamycin in bacteria or G418 (Geneticin®) in eukaryotes
   3557..3648    -  promoter       AmpR promoter: bla
   3664..4413    -  rep_origin     RSF ori: Plasmids containing the RSF 1030 origin of replication can be propagated in E. coli cells that contain additional plasmids with compatible origins.
   4496..27      -  CDS            TcR (fragment) (across the origin): tetracycline efflux protein; tet; confers resistance to tetracycline
>Addgene plasmid #170738 | pSUMO ACD11 | addgene full sequence | sequence record 337028 | Addgene NGS Result
TTGAAGGCTCTCAAGGGCATCGGTCGAGATCCCGGTGCCTAATGAGTGAGCTAACTTACATTAATTGCGT
TGCGCTCACTGCCCGCTTTCCAGTCGGGAAACCTGTCGTGCCAGCTGCATTAATGAATCGGCCAACGCGC
GGGGAGAGGCGGTTTGCGTATTGGGCGCCAGGGTGGTTTTTCTTTTCACCAGTGAGACGGGCAACAGCTG
ATTGCCCTTCACCGCCTGGCCCTGAGAGAGTTGCAGCAAGCGGTCCACGCTGGTTTGCCCCAGCAGGCGA
AAATCCTGTTTGATGGTGGTTAACGGCGGGATATAACATGAGCTGTCTTCGGTATCGTCGTATCCCACTA
CCGAGATGTCCGCACCAACGCGCAGCCCGGACTCGGTAATGGCGCGCATTGCGCCCAGCGCCATCTGATC
GTTGGCAACCAGCATCGCAGTGGGAACGATGCCCTCATTCAGCATTTGCATGGTTTGTTGAAAACCGGAC
ATGGCACTCCAGTCGCCTTCCCGTTCCGCTATCGGCTGAATTTGATTGCGAGTGAGATATTTATGCCAGC
CAGCCAGACGCAGACGCGCCGAGACAGAACTTAATGGGCCCGCTAACAGCGCGATTTGCTGGTGACCCAA
TGCGACCAGATGCTCCACGCCCAGTCGCGTACCGTCTTCATGGGAGAAAATAATACTGTTGATGGGTGTC
TGGTCAGAGACATCAAGAAATAACGCCGGAACATTAGTGCAGGCAGCTTCCACAGCAATGGCATCCTGGT
CATCCAGCGGATAGTTAATGATCAGCCCACTGACGCGTTGCGCGAGAAGATTGTGCACCGCCGCTTTACA
GGCTTCGACGCCGCTTCGTTCTACCATCGACACCACCACGCTGGCACCCAGTTGATCGGCGCGAGATTTA
ATCGCCGCGACAATTTGCGACGGCGCGTGCAGGGCCAGACTGGAGGTGGCAACGCCAATCAGCAACGACT
GTTTGCCCGCCAGTTGTTGTGCCACGCGGTTGGGAATGTAATTCAGCTCCGCCATCGCCGCTTCCACTTT
TTCCCGCGTTTTCGCAGAAACGTGGCTGGCCTGGTTCACCACGCGGGAAACGGTCTGATAAGAGACACCG
GCATACTCTGCGACATCGTATAACGTTACTGGTTTCACATTCACCACCCTGAATTGACTCTCTTCCGGGC
GCTATCATGCCATACCGCGAAAGGTTTTGCGCCATTCGATGGTGTCCGGGATCTCGACGCTCTCCCTTAT
GCGACTCCTGCATTAGGAAATTAATACGACTCACTATAGGGGAATTGTGAGCGGATAACAATTCCCCTGT
AGAAATAATTTTGTTTAACTTTAATAAGGAGATATACCATGGGCAGCAGCCATCATCATCATCATCACAG
CAGCGGCCTGGTGCCGCGCGGCAGCCACATGGCAAGCATGTCGGACTCAGAAGTCAATCAAGAAGCTAAG
CCAGAGGTCAAGCCAGAAGTCAAGCCTGAGACTCACATCAATTTAAAGGTGTCCGATGGATCTTCAGAGA
TCTTCTTCAAGATCAAAAAGACCACTCCTTTAAGAAGGCTGATGGAAGCGTTCGCTAAAAGACAGGGTAA
GGAAATGGACTCCTTAAGATTCTTGTACGACGGTATTAGAATCCAAGCTGATCAGACCCCTGAAGATTTG
GACATGGAGGATAACGATATTATTGAGGCTCACAGAGAACAGATTGGTGGATCCATGGCGGATTCGGAAG
CAGATAAGCCACTGAGAAAAATCTCAGCCGCTTTCAAAAAACTAGCAATCATCGTGAATTCACCGAATCC
GGAAGTTCCTGTAACGCAATTCTCTCACGCTTGCTCTCTGGTCTCGCCTCTCTTTGGTTGCCTTGGAATA
GCTTTTAAGTTTGCGGAAATGGACTATGTTGCCAAGGTTGATGATCTTGTGAGGGCGTCGAGTTCGATAT
CGACATTAGTGGTAATGATGGACAAAGATATTGAGGCAGATTGTGTAAGGAAAGCTGGTAGTCATACGAG
AAACCTTTTGAGGGTTAAGCGTGGTCTTGACATGGTCAAAGTTCTCTTTGAACAGATCATAGCTTCCGAA
GGAGATAACTCCTTGAAAGATCCAGCAACTAAGTCTTATGCTCAAGTGTTTGCTCCCCACCATGGATGGG
CTATACGGAAAGCTGTTTCTCTTGGGATGTATGCTCTTCCCACAAGGGCTCACCTACTTAATATGCTCAA
AGAGGATGAGGCGGCGGCTAAGATACATATGCAAAGCTATGTCAATTCATCGGCACCATTAATCACGTAT
CTTGATAATCTATTCCTCTCCAAGCAACTCGGTATTGATTGGTGAGTCGAGTCTGGTAAAGAAACCGCTG
CTGCGAAATTTGAACGCCAGCACATGGACTCGTCTACTAGCGCAGCTTAATTAACCTAGGCTGCTGCCAC
CGCTGAGCAATAACTAGCATAACCCCTTGGGGCCTCTAAACGGGTCTTGAGGGGTTTTTTGCTGAAACCT
CAGGCATTTGAGAAGCACACGGTCACACTGCTTCCGGTAGTCAATAAACCGGTAAACCAGCAATAGACAT
AAGCGGCTATTTAACGACCCTGCCCTGAACCGACGACAAGCTGACGACCGGGTCTCCGCAAGTGGCACTT
TTCGGGGAAATGTGCGCGGAACCCCTATTTGTTTATTTTTCTAAATACATTCAAATATGTATCCGCTCAT
GAATTAATTCTTAGAAAAACTCATCGAGCATCAAATGAAACTGCAATTTATTCATATCAGGATTATCAAT
ACCATATTTTTGAAAAAGCCGTTTCTGTAATGAAGGAGAAAACTCACCGAGGCAGTTCCATAGGATGGCA
AGATCCTGGTATCGGTCTGCGATTCCGACTCGTCCAACATCAATACAACCTATTAATTTCCCCTCGTCAA
AAATAAGGTTATCAAGTGAGAAATCACCATGAGTGACGACTGAATCCGGTGAGAATGGCAAAAGTTTATG
CATTTCTTTCCAGACTTGTTCAACAGGCCAGCCATTACGCTCGTCATCAAAATCACTCGCATCAACCAAA
CCGTTATTCATTCGTGATTGCGCCTGAGCGAGACGAAATACGCGGTCGCTGTTAAAAGGACAATTACAAA
CAGGAATCGAATGCAACCGGCGCAGGAACACTGCCAGCGCATCAACAATATTTTCACCTGAATCAGGATA
TTCTTCTAATACCTGGAATGCTGTTTTCCCGGGGATCGCAGTGGTGAGTAACCATGCATCATCAGGAGTA
CGGATAAAATGCTTGATGGTCGGAAGAGGCATAAATTCCGTCAGCCAGTTTAGTCTGACCATCTCATCTG
TAACATCATTGGCAACGCTACCTTTGCCATGTTTCAGAAACAACTCTGGCGCATCGGGCTTCCCATACAA
TCGATAGATTGTCGCACCTGATTGCCCGACATTATCGCGAGCCCATTTATACCCATATAAATCAGCATCC
ATGTTGGAATTTAATCGCGGCCTAGAGCAAGACGTTTCCCGTTGAATATGGCTCATACTCTTCCTTTTTC
AATATTATTGAAGCATTTATCAGGGTTATTGTCTCATGAGCGGATACATATTTGAATGTATTTAGAAAAA
TAAACAAATAGGCATGCAGCGCTCTTCCGCTTCCTCGCTCACTGACTCGCTACGCTCGGTCGTTCGACTG
CGGCGAGCGGTGTCAGCTCACTCAAAAGCGGTAATACGGTTATCCACAGAATCAGGGGATAAAGCCGGAA
AGAACATGTGAGCAAAAAGCAAAGCACCGGAAGAAGCCAACGCCGCAGGCGTTTTTCCATAGGCTCCGCC
CCCCTGACGAGCATCACAAAAATCGACGCTCAAGCCAGAGGTGGCGAAACCCGACAGGACTATAAAGATA
CCAGGCGTTTCCCCCTGGAAGCTCCCTCGTGCGCTCTCCTGTTCCGACCCTGCCGCTTACCGGATACCTG
TCCGCCTTTCTCCCTTCGGGAAGCGTGGCGCTTTCTCATAGCTCACGCTGTTGGTATCTCAGTTCGGTGT
AGGTCGTTCGCTCCAAGCTGGGCTGTGTGCACGAACCCCCCGTTCAGCCCGACCGCTGCGCCTTATCCGG
TAACTATCGTCTTGAGTCCAACCCGGTAAGACACGACTTATCGCCACTGGCAGCAGCCATTGGTAACTGA
TTTAGAGGACTTTGTCTTGAAGTTATGCACCTGTTAAGGCTAAACTGAAAGAACAGATTTTGGTGAGTGC
GGTCCTCCAACCCACTTACCTTGGTTCAAAGAGTTGGTAGCTCAGCGAACCTTGAGAAAACCACCGTTGG
TAGCGGTGGTTTTTCTTTATTTATGAGATGATGAATCAATCGGTCTATCAAGTCAACGAACAGCTATTCC
GTTACTCTAGATTTCAGTGCAATTTATCTCTTCAAATGTAGCACCTGAAGTCAGCCCCATACGATATAAG
TTGTAATTCTCATGTTAGTCATGCCCCGCGCCCACCGGAAGGAGCTGACTGGG
